>Addgene plasmid #82682 | rOpto-mFGFR1_333 | depositor full sequence | sequence record 164454 | rOpto-mFGFR1_333 sequence 8342 bps
GACGGATCGGGAGATCTCCCGATCCCCTATGGTGCACTCTCAGTACAATCTGCTCTGATGCCGCATAGTT
AAGCCAGTATCTGCTCCCTGCTTGTGTGTTGGAGGTCGCTGAGTAGTGCGCGAGCAAAATTTAAGCTACA
ACAAGGCAAGGCTTGACCGACAATTGCATGAAGAATCTGCTTAGGGTTAGGCGTTTTGCGCTGCTTCGCG
ATGTACGGGCCAGATATACGCGTTGACATTGATTATTGACTAGTTATTAATAGTAATCAATTACGGGGTC
ATTAGTTCATAGCCCATATATGGAGTTCCGCGTTACATAACTTACGGTAAATGGCCCGCCTGGCTGACCG
CCCAACGACCCCCGCCCATTGACGTCAATAATGACGTATGTTCCCATAGTAACGCCAATAGGGACTTTCC
ATTGACGTCAATGGGTGGAGTATTTACGGTAAACTGCCCACTTGGCAGTACATCAAGTGTATCATATGCC
AAGTACGCCCCCTATTGACGTCAATGACGGTAAATGGCCCGCCTGGCATTATGCCCAGTACATGACCTTA
TGGGACTTTCCTACTTGGCAGTACATCTACGTATTAGTCATCGCTATTACCATGGTGATGCGGTTTTGGC
AGTACATCAATGGGCGTGGATAGCGGTTTGACTCACGGGGATTTCCAAGTCTCCACCCCATTGACGTCAA
TGGGAGTTTGTTTTGGCACCAAAATCAACGGGACTTTCCAAAATGTCGTAACAACTCCGCCCCATTGACG
CAAATGGGCGGTAGGCGTGTACGGTGGGAGGTCTATATAAGCAGAGCTCTCTGGCTAACTAGAGAACCCA
CTGCTTACTGGCTTATCGAAATTAATACGACTCACTATAGGGAGACCCAAGCTGGCTAGCGTTTAAACGG
GCCCTCTAGACTCGAGCGGCCGCGGCCACCATGGGGAGTAGCAAGAGCAAGCCTAAGGACCCCAGCCAGC
GCCTCGACATGAAGAGCGGCACCAAGAAGAGCGACTTCCATAGCCAGATGGCTGTGCACAAGCTGGCCAA
GAGCATCCCTCTGCGCAGACAGGTAACAGTGTCAGCTGACTCCAGTGCATCCATGAACTCTGGGGTTCTC
CTGGTTCGGCCCTCACGGCTCTCCTCCAGCGGGACCCCCATGCTGGCTGGAGTCTCCGAATATGAGCTCC
CTGAGGATCCCCGCTGGGAGCTGCCACGAGACAGACTGGTCTTAGGCAAACCACTTGGCGAGGGCTGCTT
CGGGCAGGTGGTGTTGGCTGAGGCCATCGGGCTGGATAAGGACAAACCCAACCGTGTGACCAAAGTGGCC
GTGAAGATGTTGAAGTCCGACGCAACGGAGAAGGACCTGTCGGATCTGATCTCGGAGATGGAGATGATGA
AAATGATTGGGAAGCACAAGAATATCATCAACCTTCTGGGAGCGTGCACACAGGATGGTCCTCTTTATGT
CATTGTGGAGTACGCCTCCAAAGGCAATCTCCGGGAGTATCTACAGGCCCGGAGGCCTCCTGGGCTGGAG
TACTGCTATAACCCCAGCCACAACCCCGAGGAACAGCTGTCTTCCAAAGATCTGGTATCCTGTGCCTATC
AGGTGGCTCGGGGCATGGAGTATCTTGCCTCTAAGAAGTGTATACACCGAGACCTGGCTGCTAGGAACGT
CCTGGTGACCGAGGATAACGTAATGAAGATCGCAGACTTTGGCTTAGCTCGAGACATTCATCATATCGAC
TACTACAAGAAAACCACCAACGGCCGGCTGCCTGTGAAGTGGATGGCCCCTGAGGCGTTGTTTGACCGGA
TCTACACACACCAGAGCGATGTGTGGTCTTTTGGAGTGCTCTTGTGGGAGATCTTCACTCTGGGTGGCTC
CCCATACCCCGGTGTGCCTGTGGAGGAACTTTTCAAGCTGCTGAAGGAGGGTCATCGAATGGACAAGCCC
AGTAACTGTACCAATGAGCTGTACATGATGATGCGGGACTGCTGGCATGCAGTGCCCTCTCAGAGACCTA
CGTTCAAGCAGTTGGTGGAAGACCTGGACCGCATTGTGGCCTTGACCTCCAACCAGGAGTATCTGGACCT
GTCCATACCGCTGGACCAGTACTCACCCAGCTTTCCCGACACACGGAGCTCCACCTGCTCCTCAGGGGAG
GACTCTGTCTTCTCTCATGAGCCGTTACCTGAGGAGCCCTGTCTGCCTCGACACCCCACCCAGCTTGCCA
ACAGTGGACTCAAACGGCGCGTCGAGACCGGGGCAACTACTGTTCAACTGTCTGATCAATCTCTGCGTCA
ACTGGAAACTCTGGCTATCCACACCGCGCATCTGATCCAGCCGCACGGTCTGGTAGTCGTCCTGCAAGAA
CCGGACCTGACCATCAGCCAGATCTCTGCGAACTGTACCGGTATCCTGGGCCGTAGCCCGGAAGATCTGC
TGGGTCGTACTCTGGGCGAGGTATTCGATTCTTTTCAGATTGATCCGATCCAGTCTCGTCTGACCGCAGG
TCAGATTTCCAGCCTGAACCCGTCCAAGCTGTGGGCGCGTGTTATGGGTGACGACTTTGTTATTTTCGAC
GGCGTATTTCATCGTAACTCTGATGGCCTGCTGGTTTGCGAGCTGGAGCCGGCCTACACTAGCGACAACC
TGCCTTTCCTGGGTTTCTACCATATGGCAAACGCGGCACTGAACCGTCTGCGTCAGCAAGCTAACCTGCG
CGACTTCTACGACGTTATCGTTGAGGAAGTGCGCCGCATGACGGGTTTCGACCGCGTCATGCTGTACCGT
TTTGATGAAAACAACCACGGTGACGTAATCGCGGAGGATAAGCGTGACGACATGGAGCCGTATCTGGGTC
TGCACTACCCGGAAAGCGACATTCCTCAGCCGGCACGTCGCCTGTTCATTCACAACCCGATCCGTGTTAT
TCCGGACGTTTACGGCGTTGCTGTTCCGCTGACTCCGGCCGTTAATCCGTCTACTAACCGTGCAGTTGAC
CTGACCGAATCCATCCTGCGTTCCGCATACCATTGCCACCTGACCTATCTGAAGAACATGGGCGTTGGTG
CTAGCCTGACGATCTCTCTGATTAAAGATGGTCACCTGTGGGGTCTGATCGCTTGCCATCACCAGACCCC
GAAAGTAATCCCTTTCGAACTGCGTAAAGCCTGCGAATTCTTCGGTCGTGTGGTGTTCTCTAATATCTCC
GCGCAAGAAGACACCGAGACTTTTGACTACCGCGTACAGCTGGCGGAGCATGAAGCGGTTCTGCTGGACA
AAATGACCACCGCGGCAGACTTCGTGGAGGGCCTGACTAACCACCCAGACCGTCTGCTGGGCCTGACCGG
CAGCCAAGGCGCTGCGATTTGTTTCGGCGAGAAACTGATTCTGGTGGGCGAAACCCCAGACGAAAAGGCG
GTGCAATACCTGCTGCAATGGCTGGAGAATCGCGAAGTGCAGGACGTTTTCTTCACTAGCTCTCTGTCTC
AGATCTATCCGGATGCGGTTAACTTCAAAAGCGTGGCGTCCGGCCTGCTGGCTATCCCGATCGCCCGTCA
TAACTTTCTGCTGTGGTTCCGCCCGGAGGTTCTGCAGACCGTTAATTGGGGTGGTGATCCGAATCACGCA
TACGAAGCAACCCAAGAAGATGGTAAGATCGAACTGCATCCGCGTCAGTCCTTCGATCTGTGGAAAGAAA
TTGTTCGCCTGCAGAGCCTGCCGTGGCAGAGCGTTGAGATCCAGTCTGCCCTGGCTCTGAAGAAAGCAAT
CGTGAACCTGATTCTGCGCCAAGCTGAAGAACCCGGTGGATCCGGAGTCGACTATCCGTACGACGTACCA
GACTACGCACTCGACTAAGAATTCCACCACACTGGACTAGTGGATCCGAGCTCGGTACCAAGCTTAAGTT
TAAACCGCTGATCAGCCTCGACTGTGCCTTCTAGTTGCCAGCCATCTGTTGTTTGCCCCTCCCCCGTGCC
TTCCTTGACCCTGGAAGGTGCCACTCCCACTGTCCTTTCCTAATAAAATGAGGAAATTGCATCGCATTGT
CTGAGTAGGTGTCATTCTATTCTGGGGGGTGGGGTGGGGCAGGACAGCAAGGGGGAGGATTGGGAAGAGA
ATAGCAGGCATGCTGGGGATGCGGTGGGCTCTATGGCTTCTGAGGCGGAAAGAACCAGCTGGGGCTCTAG
GGGGTATCCCC
[124 nt withheld, positions 4212-4335]
C
[91 nt withheld, positions 4337-4427]
A
[49 nt withheld, positions 4429-4477]
CCTTTGACGTTGGAGTCCACGTTCTTT
[37 nt withheld, positions 4505-4541]
ACCCTATCTCGGTCTATTCTTTTGATTTATAAGGGATTTTGCCGATTTCGGCCTATTGGTTAAAAAATGA
GCTGATTTAACAAAAATTTAACGCGAATTAATTCTGTGGAATGTGTGTCAGTTAGGGTGTGGAAAGTCCC
CAGGCTCCCCAGCAGGCAGAAGTATGCAAAGCATGCATCTCAATTAGTCAGCAACCAGGTGTGGAAAGTC
CCCAGGCTCCCCAGCAGGCAGAAGTATGCAAAGCATGCATCTCAATTAGTCAGCAACCATAGTCCCGCCC
CTAACTCCGCCCATCCCGCCCCTAACTCCGCCCAGTTCCGCCCATTCTCCGCCCCATGGCTGACTAATTT
TTTTTATTTATGCAGAGGCCGAGGCCGCCTCTGCCTCTGAGCTATTCCAGAAGTAGTGAGGAGGCTTTTT
TGGAGGCCTAGGCTTTTGCAAAAAGCTCCCGGGAGCTTGTATATCCATTTTCGGATCTGATCAAGAGACA
GGATGAGGATCGTTTCGCATGATTGAACAAGATGGATTGCACGCAGGTTCTCCGGCCGCTTGGGTGGAGA
GGCTATTCGGCTATGACTGGGCACAACAGACAATCGGCTGCTCTGATGCCGCCGTGTTCCGGCTGTCAGC
GCAGGGGCGCCCGGTTCTTTTTGTCAAGACCGACCTGTCCGGTGCCCTGAATGAACTGCAGGACGAGGCA
GCGCGGCTATCGTGGCTGGCCACGACGGGCGTTCCTTGCGCAGCTGTGCTCGACGTTGTCACTGAAGCGG
GAAGGGACTGGCTGCTATTGGGCGAAGTGCCGGGGCAGGATCTCCTGTCATCTCACCTTGCTCCTGCCGA
GAAAGTATCCATCATGGCTGATGCAATGCGGCGGCTGCATACGCTTGATCCGGCTACCTGCCCATTCGAC
CACCAAGCGAAACATCGCATCGAGCGAGCACGTACTCGGATGGAAGCCGGTCTTGTCGATCAGGATGATC
TGGACGAAGAACATCAGGGGCTCGCGCCAGCCGAACTGTTCGCCAGGCTCAAGGCGCGCATGCCCGACGG
CGAGGATCTCGTCGTGACCCATGGCGATGCCTGCTTGCCGAATATCATGGTGGAAAATGGCCGCTTTTCT
GGATTCATCGACTGTGGCCGGCTGGGTGTGGCGGACCGCTATCAGGACATAGCGTTGGCTACCCGTGATA
TTGCTGAAGAACTTGGCGGCGAATGGGCTGACCGCTTCCTCGTGCTTTACGGTATCGCCGCTCCCGATTC
GCAGCGCATCGCCTTCTATCGCCTTCTTGACGAGTTCTTCTGAGCGGGACTCTGGGGTTCGAAATGACCG
ACCAAGCGACGCCCAACCTGCCATCACGAGATTTCGATTCCACCGCCGCCTTCTATGAAAGGTTGGGCTT
CGGAATCGTTTTCCGGGACGCCGGCTGGATGATCCTCCAGCGCGGGGATCTCATGCTGGAGTTCTTCGCC
CACCCCAACTTGTTTATTGCAGCTTATAATGGTTACAAATAAAGCAATAGCATCACAAATTTCACAAATA
AAGCATTTTTTTCACTGCATTCTAGTTGTGGTTTGTCCAAACTCATCAATGTATCTTATCATGTCTGTAT
ACCGTCGACCTCTAGCTAGAGCTTGGCGTAATCATGGTCATAGCTGTTTCCTGTGTGAAATTGTTATCCG
CTCACAATTCCACACAACATACGAGCCGGAAGCATAAAGTGTAAAGCCTGGGGTGCCTAATGAGTGAGCT
AACTCACATTAATTGCGTTGCGCTCACTGCCCGCTTTCCAGTCGGGAAACCTGTCGTGCCAGCTGCATTA
ATGAATCGGCCAACGCGCGGGGAGAGGCGGTTTGCGTATTGGGCGCTCTTGCGCTTCCTCGCTCACTGAC
TCGCTGCGCTCGGTCGTTCGGCTGCGGCGAGCGGTATCAGCTCACTCAAAGGCGGTAATACGGTTATCCA
CAGAATCAGGGGATAACGCAGGAAAGAACATGTGAGCAAAAGGCCAGCAAAAGGCCAGGAACCGTAAAAA
GGCCGCGTTGCTGGCGTTTTTCCATAGGCTCCGCCCCCCTGACGAGCATCACAAAAATCGACGCTCAAGT
CAGAGGTGGCGAAACCCGACAGGACTATAAAGATACCAGGCGTTTCCCCCTGGAAGCTCCCTCGTGCGCT
CTCCTGTTCCGACCCTGCCGCTTACCGGATACCTGTCCGCCTTTCTCCCTTCGGGAAGCGTGGCGCTTTC
TCATAGCTCACGCTGTAGGTATCTCAGTTCGGTGTAGGTCGTTCGCTCCAAGCTGGGCTGTGTGCACGAA
CCCCCCGTTCAGCCCGACCGCTGCGCCTTATCCGGTAACTATCGTCTTGAGTCCAACCCGGTAAGACACG
ACTTATCGCCACTGGCAGCAGCCACTGGTAACAGGATTAGCAGAGCGAGGTATGTAGGCGGTGCTACAGA
GTTCTTGAAGTGGTGGCCTAACTACGGCTACACTAGAAGAACAGTATTTGGTATCTGCGCTCTGCTGAAG
CCAGTTACCTTCGGAAAAAGAGTTGGTAGCTCTTGATCCGGCAAACAAACCACCGCTGGTAGCGGTTTTT
TTGTTTGCAAGCAGCAGATTACGCGCAGAAAAAAAGGATCTCAAGAAGATCCTTTGATCTTTTCTACGGG
GTCTGACGCTCAGTGGAACGAAAACTCACGTTAAGGGATTTTGGTCATGAGATTATCAAAAAGGATCTTC
ACCTAGATCCTTTTAAATTAAAAATGAAGTTTTAAATCAATCTAAAGTATATATGAGTAAACTTGGTCTG
ACAGTTACCAATGCTTAATCAGTGAGGCACCTATCTCAGCGATCTGTCTATTTCGTTCATCCATAGTTGC
CTGACTCCCCGTCGTGTAGATAACTACGATACGGGAGGGCTTACCATCTGGCCCCAGTGCTGCAATGATA
CCGCGGGACCCACGCTCACCGGCTCCAGATTTATCAGCAATAAACCAGCCAGCCGGAAGGGCCGAGCGCA
GAAGTGGTCCTGCAACTTTATCCGCCTCCATCCAGTCTATTAATTGTTGCCGGGAAGCTAGAGTAAGTAG
TTCGCCAGTTAATAGTTTGCGCAACGTTGTTGCCATTGCTACAGGCATCGTGGTGTCACGCTCGTCGTTT
GGTATGGCTTCATTCAGCTCCGGTTCCCAACGATCAAGGCGAGTTACATGATCCCCCATGTTGTGCAAAA
AAGCGGTTAGCTCCTTCGGTCCTCCGATCGTTGTCAGAAGTAAGTTGGCCGCAGTGTTATCACTCATGGT
TATGGCAGCACTGCATAATTCTCTTACTGTCATGCCATCCGTAAGATGCTTTTCTGTGACTGGTGAGTAC
TCAACCAAGTCATTCTGAGAATAGTGTATGCGGCGACCGAGTTGCTCTTGCCCGGCGTCAATACGGGATA
ATACCGCGCCACATAGCAGAACTTTAAAAGTGCTCATCATTGGAAAACGTTCTTCGGGGCGAAAACTCTC
AAGGATCTTACCGCTGTTGAGATCCAGTTCGATGTAACCCACTCGTGCACCCAACTGATCTTCAGCATCT
TTTACTTTCACCAGCGTTTCTGGGTGAGCAAAAACAGGAAGGCAAAATGCCGCAAAAAAGGGAATAAGGG
CGACACGGAAATGTTGAATACTCATACTCTTCCTTTTTCAATATTATTGAAGCATTTATCAGGGTTATTG
TCTCATGAGCGGATACATATTTGAATGTATTTAGAAAAATAAACAAATAGGGGTTCCGCGCACATTTCCC
CGAAAAGTGCCACCTGACGTC
Features (pLannotate 1.2.2; 22 found; start..end, strand, type, name):
     28..80      -  misc_feature   bom (fragment): basis of mobility region from pBR322
    235..614     +  enhancer       CMV enhancer: human cytomegalovirus immediate early enhancer
    615..818     +  promoter       CMV promoter: human cytomegalovirus (CMV) immediate early promoter
    814..847     +  LTR            5' LTR (truncated) (fragment): truncated 5' long terminal repeat (LTR) from HIV-1
    863..881     +  promoter       T7 promoter: promoter for bacteriophage T7 RNA polymerase
    941..982     +  CDS            myr: N-myristoylation signal from Src kinase (Pellman et al., 1985; Kaplan et al., 1988)
    989..2260    +  CDS            Fgfr1 (fragment): FGFR1_MOUSE - Also known as Flg. Experimental evidence at protein level: Swiss-Prot protein existence level 1. Tyrosine-protein kinase that acts as cell-surface receptor for fibroblast growth factors and plays an essential role in the regulation of embryonic development, cell proliferation, differentiation and migration. Required for normal mesoderm patterning and correct axial organization during embryonic development, normal skeletogenesis and normal development of the gonadotropin-releasing hormone (GnRH) neuronal system. Phosphorylates PLCG1, FRS2, GAB1 and SHB. Ligand binding leads to the
   2273..3811    +  CDS            cph1 (fragment): PHY1_SYNY3 - Experimental evidence at protein level: Swiss-Prot protein existence level 1. Regulatory photoreceptor which exists in two forms that are reversibly interconvertible by light: the R form that absorbs maximally in the red region of the spectrum and the FR form that absorbs maximally in the far-red region. Has also a slight blue shift for the far-red maximum. Forms a two-component system with the Rrcp1 response regulator. From Synechocystis sp. (strain PCC 6803 / Kazusa).
   3942..4053    +  polyA_signal   bGH poly(A) signal: bovine growth hormone polyadenylation signal
   4170..4191    +  promoter       SV40 promoter (fragment): SV40 enhancer and early promoter
   4212..4640    +  rep_origin     f1 ori (sequence partly withheld): f1 bacteriophage origin of replication; arrow indicates direction of (+) strand synthesis
   4654..4983    +  promoter       SV40 promoter: SV40 enhancer and early promoter
   5050..5841    +  CDS            neo: KKA2_KLEPN - Also known as kan, nptII. Experimental evidence at protein level: Swiss-Prot protein existence level 1. Resistance to kanamycin, neomycin, paromomycin, ribostamycin, butirosin and gentamicin B. From Klebsiella pneumoniae.
   5865..6023    +  CDS            ble (fragment): BLE_KLEPN - Experimental evidence at protein level: Swiss-Prot protein existence level 1. Binding protein with a strong affinity to the bleomycin family of antibiotics. Binds to CL990; an antimitotic-antibiotic compound. From Klebsiella pneumoniae.
   6018..6139    +  polyA_signal   SV40 poly(A) signal: SV40 polyadenylation signal
   6212..6228    -  protein_bind   lac operator: The lac repressor binds to the lac operator to inhibit transcription in E. coli. This inhibition can be relieved by adding lactose or isopropyl-β-D-thiogalactopyranoside (IPTG). lac repressor encoded by lacI
   6236..6266    -  promoter       lac promoter: promoter for the E. coli lac operon
   6281..6302    -  protein_bind   CAP binding site: CAP binding activates transcription in the presence of cAMP. E. coli catabolite activator protein
   6315..6407    -  CDS            lacI (fragment): lac repressor; lacI; The lac repressor binds to the lac operator to inhibit transcription in E. coli. This inhibition can be relieved by adding lactose or isopropyl-β-D-thiogalactopyranoside (IPTG).
   6590..7175    -  rep_origin     ori: high-copy-number ColE1/pMB1/pBR322/pUC origin of replication
   7346..8206    -  CDS            AmpR: β-lactamase; bla; confers resistance to ampicillin, carbenicillin, and related antibiotics
   8207..8311    -  promoter       AmpR promoter: bla
