[The description below was written by a language model from this plasmid's Addgene catalogue record and pLannotate feature annotations shown in this document.]
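Description:
rOpto-mFGFR1_333 is a mammalian expression plasmid of 8,342 bp built on the pcDNA3.1(-) backbone. It encodes a red-light-activated version of the murine fibroblast growth factor receptor 1, a receptor tyrosine kinase. It is propagated in E. coli through a high-copy ColE1/pUC-type origin with ampicillin selection from the AmpR (β-lactamase) cassette. An f1 origin is also present, which would allow single-stranded DNA production. For mammalian cells, an SV40 early promoter drives the neomycin/kanamycin phosphotransferase gene, followed by an SV40 poly(A) signal, an arrangement that normally allows G418 selection of stable transfectants. Several short annotated fragments (bom, an HIV-1 LTR piece, lac promoter/operator, lacI and ble remnants) look like backbone remnants or incidental matches from the automated annotation rather than functional parts.

The payload is transcribed from the CMV immediate-early enhancer and promoter and terminated by the bovine growth hormone poly(A) signal. A T7 promoter lies upstream of the coding region. The annotated coding elements run in order: an N-terminal Src-derived myristoylation signal, a fragment of mouse Fgfr1, and a fragment of the Synechocystis PCC 6803 phytochrome Cph1, a photoreceptor that interconverts between red- and far-red-absorbing forms. This layout suggests that the receptor portion is anchored to the membrane by lipid modification and that the phytochrome sensory domain takes the place of ligand-driven control, putting kinase signalling under red light. The exact domain boundaries and the meaning of the "333" suffix are not stated in the record. The construct is intended for optogenetic control of FGFR1 signalling in transfected mammalian cells.
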