Addgene plasmid #82682: rOpto-mFGFR1_333
Purpose: Expresses rOpto-mFGFR1 (light-activated receptor tyrosine kinase)
Depositing lab: Harald Janovjak. Depositing organization: Institute of Science and Technology Austria (I.S.T. Austria). Publication: A Phytochrome Sensory Domain Permits Receptor Activation by Red Light. Reichhart E, Ingles-Prieto A, Tichy AM, McKenzie C, Janovjak H. Angew Chem Int Ed Engl. 2016 May 17;55(21):6339-42. doi: 10.1002/anie.201601736. Epub 2016 Apr 21. PubMed 27101018.
Backbone
  Vector backbone: pcDNA3.1-
  Vector type: Mammalian Expression
Growth in bacteria
  Bacterial resistance: Ampicillin, 100 μg/mL
  Growth temperature: 37°C
  Growth strain: DH5alpha
  Copy number: Unknown
Gene/Insert
  Gene/Insert name: rOpto-mFGFR1
Terms and licenses: Academic/Nonprofit Terms; Industry Terms: Not Available to Industry
How to cite: rOpto-mFGFR1_333 was a gift from Harald Janovjak (Addgene plasmid # 82682 ; http://n2t.net/addgene:82682 ; RRID:Addgene_82682)
