>Addgene plasmid #82682 | rOpto-mFGFR1_333 | addgene partial sequence | sequence record 164452 | CMV-F 5'-CGCAAATGGGCGGTAGGCGTG-3'
GCAGAGCTCTCTGGCTAACTAGAGAACCCACTGCTTACTGGCTTATCGAAATTAATACGACTCACTATAG
GGAGACCCAAGCTGGCTAGCGTTTAAACGGGCCCTCTAGACTCGAGCGGCCGCGGCCACCATGGGGAGTA
GCAAGAGCAAGCCTAAGGACCCCAGCCAGCGCCTCGACATGAAGAGCGGCACCAAGAAGAGCGACTTCCA
TAGCCAGATGGCTGTGCACAAGCTGGCCAAGAGCATCCCTCTGCGCAGACAGGTAACAGTGTCAGCTGAC
TCCAGTGCATCCATGAACTCTGGGGTTCTCCTGGTTCGGCCCTCACGGCTCTCCTCCAGCGGGACCCCCA
TGCTGGCTGGAGTCTCCGAATATGAGCTCCCTGAGGATCCCCGCTGGGAGCTGCCACGAGACAGACTGGT
CTTAGGCAAACCACTTGGCGAGGGCTGCTTCGGGCAGGTGGTGTTGGCTGAGGCCATCGGGCTGGATAAG
GACAAACCCAACCGTGTGACCAAAGTGGCCGTGAAGATGTTGAAGTCCGACGCAACGGAGAAGGACCTGT
CGGATCTGATCTCGGAGATGGAGATGATGAAAATGATTGGGAAGCACAAGAATATCATCAACCTTCTGGG
AGCGTGCACACAGGATGGTCCTCTTTATGTCATTGTGGAGTACGCCTCCAAAGGCAATCTCCGGGAGTAT
CTACAGGCCCGGAGGCCTCCTGGGCTGGAGTACTGCTATAACCCCAGCCACAACCCCGAGGAACAGCTGT
CTTCCAAAGATCTGGTATCCTGTGCCTATCAGGTGGCTCGG
