>Addgene plasmid #82682 | rOpto-mFGFR1_333 | addgene partial sequence | sequence record 164453 | BGH-rev 5'-TAGAAGGCACAGTCGAGG-3'
GTACCGAGCTCGGATCCACTAGTCCAGTGTGGTGGAATTCTTAGTCGAGTGCGTAGTCTGGTACGTCGTA
CGGATAGTCGACTCCGGATCCACCGGGTTCTTCAGCTTGGCGCAGAATCAGGTTCACGATTGCTTTCTTC
AGAGCCAGGGCAGACTGGATCTCAACGCTCTGCCACGGCAGGCTCTGCAGGCGAACAATTTCTTTCCACA
GATCGAAGGACTGACGCGGATGCAGTTCGATCTTACCATCTTCTTGGGTTGCTTCGTATGCGTGATTCGG
ATCACCACCCCAATTAACGGTCTGCAGAACCTCCGGGCGGAACCACAGCAGAAAGTTATGACGGGCGATC
GGGATAGCCAGCAGGCCGGACGCCACGCTTTTGAAGTTAACCGCATCCGGATAGATCTGAGACAGAGAGC
TAGTGAAGAAAACGTCCTGCACTTCGCGATTCTCCAGCCATTGCAGCAGGTATTGCACCGCCTTTTCGTC
TGGGGTTTCGCCCACCAGAATCAGTTTCTCGCCGAAACAAATCGCAGCGCCTTGGCTGCCGGTCAGGCCC
AGCAGACGGTCTGGGTGGTTAGTCAGGCCCTCCACGAAGTCTGCCGCGGTGGTCATTTTGTCCAGCAGAA
CCGCTTCATGCTCCGCCAGCTGTACGCGGTAGTCAAAAGTCTCGGTGTCTTCTTGCGCGGAGATATTAGA
GAACACCACACGACCGAAGAATTCGCAGGCTTTACGCAGTTCGAAAGGGATTACTTTCGGGGTCTGGTGA
TGGCAAGCGATCAGACCCCACAGGTGACCATCTTTAATCAGAGAGATCGTCAGGCTAGCACCAACGCCCA
TGTTCTTCAGATAGGTCAGGTGGCAATGGTATGCGGAACGCAGGA
